Addgene plasmid #240151: His-lsMSP1D1
Purpose: Expression of the MSP 'His-lsMSP1D1'
Depositing lab: Lise Arleth. Depositing organization: University of Copenhagen. Publication: Non-ionic detergent assists formation of supercharged nanodiscs and insertion of membrane proteins. Tidemand FG, Blemmer S, Johansen NT, Arleth L, Pedersen MC. Biochim Biophys Acta Biomembr. 2022 Jun 1;1864(6):183884. doi: 10.1016/j.bbamem.2022.183884. Epub 2022 Feb 16. PubMed 35182589.
Backbone
  Vector backbone: pET28a
  Backbone size w/o insert (bp): 5246
  Total vector size (bp): 5945
  Vector type: Bacterial Expression
Growth in bacteria
  Bacterial resistance: Kanamycin, 50 μg/mL
  Growth temperature: 37°C
  Growth strain: DH5alpha
  Copy number: Unknown
Gene/Insert
  Gene/Insert name: His-lsMSP1D1
  Species: Synthetic
  Insert size (bp): 897
  Promoter: T7
  Tag / fusion protein: His-tag (N terminal on insert); His-tag (C terminal on insert)
  Cloning method: Restriction Enzyme; 5′ cloning site NcoI (not destroyed); 3′ cloning site HindIII (not destroyed)
  Sequencing primers: 5′ TAATACGACTCACTATAGG
Terms and licenses: Academic/Nonprofit Terms; Industry Terms: Not Available to Industry
How to cite: His-lsMSP1D1 was a gift from Lise Arleth (Addgene plasmid # 240151 ; http://n2t.net/addgene:240151 ; RRID:Addgene_240151)
