[The description below was written by a language model from this plasmid's Addgene catalogue record and pLannotate feature annotations shown in this document.]
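Description:
His-lsMSP1D1 is a bacterial expression plasmid built on the pET28a backbone for producing a synthetic membrane scaffold protein (MSP) in E. coli. It is selected with kanamycin through the aph(3')-Ia resistance gene and replicates from a ColE1/pMB1-type origin accompanied by the bom site and the rop gene, which moderates copy number. An f1 phage origin is also present. Short fragments annotated as tetracycline resistance sequence and a predicted E. coli ORF appear to be backbone remnants rather than functional parts.

The insert, recorded as about 0.9 kb and cloned between NcoI and HindIII, sits under the standard pET control elements: a T7 promoter followed by a lac operator, the T7 gene 10 ribosome binding site and, downstream, the T7 terminator. The plasmid-borne lacI gene supplies repressor, so expression depends on a host providing T7 RNA polymerase and is induced with IPTG. The annotation software matches the core of the coding region to apolipoprotein A-I, consistent with MSP1D1-type scaffolds being derived from that protein; the gorilla ortholog label reflects the closest database hit, whereas the record lists the insert as synthetic. The catalogue states His-tags at both the N and C termini. The feature table explicitly picks up only a His stretch downstream of the ApoA-I-like segment, and the short solubility-tag hit after it is probably vector sequence preceding the terminator. The record does not spell out what the "ls" modification entails.

The purified protein is intended as the belt protein for assembling lipid nanodiscs, and the associated work concerns the formation of supercharged nanodiscs and the insertion of membrane proteins with the help of non-ionic detergent.
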