Features (pLannotate 1.2.2; 19 found; start..end, strand, type, name):
     83..101     +  promoter       T7 promoter: promoter for bacteriophage T7 RNA polymerase
    102..126     +  protein_bind   lac operator: The lac repressor binds to the lac operator to inhibit transcription in E. coli. This inhibition can be relieved by adding lactose or isopropyl-β-D-thiogalactopyranoside (IPTG). lac repressor encoded by lacI
    141..163     +  RBS            RBS: efficient ribosome binding site from bacteriophage T7 gene 10 (Olins and Rangwala, 1989)
    239..805     +  CDS            APOA1 (fragment): APOA1_GORGO - Experimental evidence at protein level: Swiss-Prot protein existence level 1. Participates in the reverse transport of cholesterol from tissues to the liver for excretion by promoting cholesterol efflux from tissues and by acting as a cofactor for the lecithin cholesterol acyltransferase (LCAT). As part of the SPAP complex, activates spermatozoa motility (By similarity). From Gorilla gorilla gorilla (Western lowland gorilla).
    888..905     +  CDS            9xHis (fragment): 9xHis affinity tag
    915..964     +  CDS            SET1 (fragment): solubility-enhancement tag derived from T7 phage gene 10B
    972..1019    +  terminator     T7 terminator: transcription terminator for bacteriophage T7 RNA polymerase
   1056..1484    +  rep_origin     f1 ori (sequence partly withheld): f1 bacteriophage origin of replication; arrow indicates direction of (+) strand synthesis
   1537..1594    +  promoter       AmpR promoter (fragment): bla
   1603..2418    -  CDS            KanR: aminoglycoside phosphotransferase; aph(3')-Ia; confers resistance to kanamycin in bacteria or G418 (Geneticin®) in eukaryotes
   2540..3128    +  rep_origin     ori: high-copy-number ColE1/pMB1/pBR322/pUC origin of replication
   3314..3453    -  misc_feature   bom: basis of mobility region from pBR322
   3555..3746    -  CDS            rop: Rop protein, which maintains plasmids at low copy number; rop
   3763..4143    +  CDS            YPB1_ECOLX: Protein predicted: Swiss-Prot protein existence level 4. From Escherichia coli.
   4215..4506    -  CDS            TcR (fragment): tetracycline efflux protein; tet; confers resistance to tetracycline
   4521..4542    -  protein_bind   CAP binding site: CAP binding activates transcription in the presence of cAMP. E. coli catabolite activator protein
   4555..5637    -  CDS            lacI: lac repressor; lacI; The lac repressor binds to the lac operator to inhibit transcription in E. coli. This inhibition can be relieved by adding lactose or isopropyl-β-D-thiogalactopyranoside (IPTG).
   5638..5715    -  promoter       lacI promoter: lacI
   5723..61      -  CDS            TcR (fragment) (across the origin): tetracycline efflux protein; tet; confers resistance to tetracycline
>Addgene plasmid #240151 | His-lsMSP1D1 | addgene full sequence | sequence record 489681 | Addgene NGS Result
GCCAGCAACCGCACCTGTGGCGCCGGTGATGCCGGCCACGATGCGTCCGGCGTAGAGGATCGAGATCTCG
ATCCCGCGAAATTAATACGACTCACTATAGGGGAATTGTGAGCGGATAACAATTCCCCTCTAGAAATAAT
TTTGTTTAACTTTAAGAAGGAGATATACCATGGGCCACCACCATCATCATCATCATGACTACGATATTCC
GACCACGGAAAACTTATATTTCCAGGGATCATCCTTTTCAAAACTGCGTGAAGAGCTTGGCCCTGTGAGC
GAGGAATTCTGGGACGATCTGGAGAAGGAGTCTGAAGGGCTGCGCGAAGAGATGAGCAAAGACCTGGAAG
AAGTGAAGGCTAAAGTAGAGCCTTATTTGGACGATTTCGAGAAAAAGTGGGAGGAGGAGATGGAGTTGTA
TCGTGAGAAGGTTGAGCCTCTTCGCGCAGAGCTTGAAGAAGGCGCTCGTGAGAAGTTACACGAACTTGAA
GAAAAATTAAGCCCGCTTGGAGAGGAAATGCGTGATCGCGCGCGCGCCCATGTAGATGCACTTCGTAGCC
ATCTTGCGCCCTACAGCGATGAGCTTCGTGAACGCCTGGCAGCCCGTTTAGAAGCGTTGAAGGAAGACGG
TGGTGCGCGCCTGGCGGAGTATCATGCAAAGGCTTCGGAACATCTTTCCTCTCTTTCTGAGAAAGCGAAA
CCCGCTCTGGAAGACCTTCGCGAAGGGCTTCTTCCTGTCCTTGAATCTTTTAAGGTGAGTTTTTTGTCCG
CATTAGAAGAATACTCCAAGAAATTAGATTCCGAAGGCGGCCGCGGTGGCAGCCTGCCGGAAACCGGTGG
CGCTAGCCACCATCATCATCATCATTAAGCTTGCGGCCGCACTCGAGCACCACCACCACCACCACTGAGA
TCCGGCTGCTAACAAAGCCCGAAAGGAAGCTGAGTTGGCTGCTGCCACCGCTGAGCAATAACTAGCATAA
CCCCTTGGGGCCTCTAAACGGGTCTTGAGGGGTTTTTTGCTGAAAGGAGGAACTATATCCGGATTGGCGA
ATGGG
[124 nt withheld, positions 1056-1179]
C
[91 nt withheld, positions 1181-1271]
A
[49 nt withheld, positions 1273-1321]
CCTTTGACGTTGGAGTCCACGTTCTTT
[37 nt withheld, positions 1349-1385]
ACCCTATCTCGGTCTATTCTTTTGATTTATAAGGGATTTTGCCGATTTCGGCCTATTGGTTAAAAAATGA
GCTGATTTAACAAAAATTTAACGCGAATTTTAACAAAATATTAACGCTTACAATTTAGGTGGCACTTTTC
GGGGAAATGTGCGCGGAACCCCTATTTGTTTATTTTTCTAAATACATTCAAATATGTATCCGCTCATGAA
TTAATTCTTAGAAAAACTCATCGAGCATCAAATGAAACTGCAATTTATTCATATCAGGATTATCAATACC
ATATTTTTGAAAAAGCCGTTTCTGTAATGAAGGAGAAAACTCACCGAGGCAGTTCCATAGGATGGCAAGA
TCCTGGTATCGGTCTGCGATTCCGACTCGTCCAACATCAATACAACCTATTAATTTCCCCTCGTCAAAAA
TAAGGTTATCAAGTGAGAAATCACCATGAGTGACGACTGAATCCGGTGAGAATGGCAAAAGTTTATGCAT
TTCTTTCCAGACTTGTTCAACAGGCCAGCCATTACGCTCGTCATCAAAATCACTCGCATCAACCAAACCG
TTATTCATTCGTGATTGCGCCTGAGCGAGACGAAATACGCGATCGCTGTTAAAAGGACAATTACAAACAG
GAATCGAATGCAACCGGCGCAGGAACACTGCCAGCGCATCAACAATATTTTCACCTGAATCAGGATATTC
TTCTAATACCTGGAATGCTGTTTTCCCGGGGATCGCAGTGGTGAGTAACCATGCATCATCAGGAGTACGG
ATAAAATGCTTGATGGTCGGAAGAGGCATAAATTCCGTCAGCCAGTTTAGTCTGACCATCTCATCTGTAA
CATCATTGGCAACGCTACCTTTGCCATGTTTCAGAAACAACTCTGGCGCATCGGGCTTCCCATACAATCG
ATAGATTGTCGCACCTGATTGCCCGACATTATCGCGAGCCCATTTATACCCATATAAATCAGCATCCATG
TTGGAATTTAATCGCGGCCTAGAGCAAGACGTTTCCCGTTGAATATGGCTCATAACACCCCTTGTATTAC
TGTTTATGTAAGCAGACAGTTTTATTGTTCATGACCAAAATCCCTTAACGTGAGTTTTCGTTCCACTGAG
CGTCAGACCCCGTAGAAAAGATCAAAGGATCTTCTTGAGATCCTTTTTTTCTGCGCGTAATCTGCTGCTT
GCAAACAAAAAAACCACCGCTACCAGCGGTGGTTTGTTTGCCGGATCAAGAGCTACCAACTCTTTTTCCG
AAGGTAACTGGCTTCAGCAGAGCGCAGATACCAAATACTGTCCTTCTAGTGTAGCCGTAGTTAGGCCACC
ACTTCAAGAACTCTGTAGCACCGCCTACATACCTCGCTCTGCTAATCCTGTTACCAGTGGCTGCTGCCAG
TGGCGATAAGTCGTGTCTTACCGGGTTGGACTCAAGACGATAGTTACCGGATAAGGCGCAGCGGTCGGGC
TGAACGGGGGGTTCGTGCACACAGCCCAGCTTGGAGCGAACGACCTACACCGAACTGAGATACCTACAGC
GTGAGCTATGAGAAAGCGCCACGCTTCCCGAAGGGAGAAAGGCGGACAGGTATCCGGTAAGCGGCAGGGT
CGGAACAGGAGAGCGCACGAGGGAGCTTCCAGGGGGAAACGCCTGGTATCTTTATAGTCCTGTCGGGTTT
CGCCACCTCTGACTTGAGCGTCGATTTTTGTGATGCTCGTCAGGGGGGCGGAGCCTATGGAAAAACGCCA
GCAACGCGGCCTTTTTACGGTTCCTGGCCTTTTGCTGGCCTTTTGCTCACATGTTCTTTCCTGCGTTATC
CCCTGATTCTGTGGATAACCGTATTACCGCCTTTGAGTGAGCTGATACCGCTCGCCGCAGCCGAACGACC
GAGCGCAGCGAGTCAGTGAGCGAGGAAGCGGAAGAGCGCCTGATGCGGTATTTTCTCCTTACGCATCTGT
GCGGTATTTCACACCGCAATGGTGCACTCTCAGTACAATCTGCTCTGATGCCGCATAGTTAAGCCAGTAT
ACACTCCGCTATCGCTACGTGACTGGGTCATGGCTGCGCCCCGACACCCGCCAACACCCGCTGACGCGCC
CTGACGGGCTTGTCTGCTCCCGGCATCCGCTTACAGACAAGCTGTGACCGTCTCCGGGAGCTGCATGTGT
CAGAGGTTTTCACCGTCATCACCGAAACGCGCGAGGCAGCTGCGGTAAAGCTCATCAGCGTGGTCGTGAA
GCGATTCACAGATGTCTGCCTGTTCATCCGCGTCCAGCTCGTTGAGTTTCTCCAGAAGCGTTAATGTCTG
GCTTCTGATAAAGCGGGCCATGTTAAGGGCGGTTTTTTCCTGTTTGGTCACTGATGCCTCCGTGTAAGGG
GGATTTCTGTTCATGGGGGTAATGATACCGATGAAACGAGAGAGGATGCTCACGATACGGGTTACTGATG
ATGAACATGCCCGGTTACTGGAACGTTGTGAGGGTAAACAACTGGCGGTATGGATGCGGCGGGACCAGAG
AAAAATCACTCAGGGTCAATGCCAGCGCTTCGTTAATACAGATGTAGGTGTTCCACAGGGTAGCCAGCAG
CATCCTGCGATGCAGATCCGGAACATAATGGTGCAGGGCGCTGACTTCCGCGTTTCCAGACTTTACGAAA
CACGGAAACCGAAGACCATTCATGTTGTTGCTCAGGTCGCAGACGTTTTGCAGCAGCAGTCGCTTCACGT
TCGCTCGCGTATCGGTGATTCATTCTGCTAACCAGTAAGGCAACCCCGCCAGCCTAGCCGGGTCCTCAAC
GACAGGAGCACGATCATGCGCACCCGTGGGGCCGCCATGCCGGCGATAATGGCCTGCTTCTCGCCGAAAC
GTTTGGTGGCGGGACCAGTGACGAAGGCTTGAGCGAGGGCGTGCAAGATTCCGAATACCGCAAGCGACAG
GCCGATCATCGTCGCGCTCCAGCGAAAGCGGTCCTCGCCGAAAATGACCCAGAGCGCTGCCGGCACCTGT
CCTACGAGTTGCATGATAAAGAAGACAGTCATAAGTGCGGCGACGATAGTCATGCCCCGCGCCCACCGGA
AGGAGCTGACTGGGTTGAAGGCTCTCAAGGGCATCGGTCGAGATCCCGGTGCCTAATGAGTGAGCTAACT
TACATTAATTGCGTTGCGCTCACTGCCCGCTTTCCAGTCGGGAAACCTGTCGTGCCAGCTGCATTAATGA
ATCGGCCAACGCGCGGGGAGAGGCGGTTTGCGTATTGGGCGCCAGGGTGGTTTTTCTTTTCACCAGTGAG
ACGGGCAACAGCTGATTGCCCTTCACCGCCTGGCCCTGAGAGAGTTGCAGCAAGCGGTCCACGCTGGTTT
GCCCCAGCAGGCGAAAATCCTGTTTGATGGTGGTTAACGGCGGGATATAACATGAGCTGTCTTCGGTATC
GTCGTATCCCACTACCGAGATATCCGCACCAACGCGCAGCCCGGACTCGGTAATGGCGCGCATTGCGCCC
AGCGCCATCTGATCGTTGGCAACCAGCATCGCAGTGGGAACGATGCCCTCATTCAGCATTTGCATGGTTT
GTTGAAAACCGGACATGGCACTCCAGTCGCCTTCCCGTTCCGCTATCGGCTGAATTTGATTGCGAGTGAG
ATATTTATGCCAGCCAGCCAGACGCAGACGCGCCGAGACAGAACTTAATGGGCCCGCTAACAGCGCGATT
TGCTGGTGACCCAATGCGACCAGATGCTCCACGCCCAGTCGCGTACCGTCTTCATGGGAGAAAATAATAC
TGTTGATGGGTGTCTGGTCAGAGACATCAAGAAATAACGCCGGAACATTAGTGCAGGCAGCTTCCACAGC
AATGGCATCCTGGTCATCCAGCGGATAGTTAATGATCAGCCCACTGACGCGTTGCGCGAGAAGATTGTGC
ACCGCCGCTTTACAGGCTTCGACGCCGCTTCGTTCTACCATCGACACCACCACGCTGGCACCCAGTTGAT
CGGCGCGAGATTTAATCGCCGCGACAATTTGCGACGGCGCGTGCAGGGCCAGACTGGAGGTGGCAACGCC
AATCAGCAACGACTGTTTGCCCGCCAGTTGTTGTGCCACGCGGTTGGGAATGTAATTCAGCTCCGCCATC
GCCGCTTCCACTTTTTCCCGCGTTTTCGCAGAAACGTGGCTGGCCTGGTTCACCACGCGGGAAACGGTCT
GATAAGAGACACCGGCATACTCTGCGACATCGTATAACGTTACTGGTTTCACATTCACCACCCTGAATTG
ACTCTCTTCCGGGCGCTATCATGCCATACCGCGAAAGGTTTTGCGCCATTCGATGGTGTCCGGGATCTCG
ACGCTCTCCCTTATGCGACTCCTGCATTAGGAAGCAGCCCAGTAGTAGGTTGAGGCCGTTGAGCACCGCC
GCCGCAAGGAATGGTGCATGCAAGGAGATGGCGCCCAACAGTCCCCCGGCCACGGGGCCTGCCACCATAC
CCACGCCGAAACAAGCGCTCATGAGCCCGAAGTGGCGAGCCCGATCTTCCCCATCGGTGATGTCGGCGAT
ATAGGC
